LOCUS       Exported 10548 bp ds-DNA circular SYN 12-MAY-2021
DEFINITION  Expression of CXXC domain only form of TET1.
ACCESSION   .
VERSION     .
KEYWORDS    pEF1a_ TET1 CXXC only
SOURCE      synthetic DNA construct
  ORGANISM  synthetic DNA construct
REFERENCE   1 (bases 1 to 10548)
  AUTHORS   Vincenzetti L, Leoni C, Chirichella M, Kwee I, Monticelli S
  TITLE     The contribution of active and passive mechanisms of 5mC and 5hmC
            removal in human T lymphocytes is differentiation- and
            activation-dependent.
  JOURNAL   Eur J Immunol. 2019 Jan 30. doi: 10.1002/eji.201847967.
  PUBMED    30698829
REFERENCE   2 (bases 1 to 10548)
  AUTHORS   .
  TITLE     Direct Submission
  JOURNAL   Exported May 12, 2021 from SnapGene Server 1.1.58
            http://www.snapgene.com
FEATURES             Location/Qualifiers
     source          1..10548
                     /organism="synthetic DNA construct"
                     /mol_type="other DNA"
     primer_bind     complement(45..64)
                     /label=pRS-marker
                     /note="pRS vectors, use to sequence yeast selectable
                     marker"
     promoter        352..1530
                     /label=EF-1-alpha promoter
                     /note="strong constitutive promoter for human elongation
                     factor EF-1-alpha"
     intron          583..1521
                     /label=EF-1-alpha intron A
                     /note="intron upstream of the start codon of human
                     EF-1-alpha"
     primer_bind     1478..1498
                     /label=EF1a-F
                     /note="Human elongation factor-1a promoter, forward primer"
     primer_bind     1547..1566
                     /label=T7
                     /note="T7 promoter, forward primer"
     promoter        1547..1565
                     /label=T7 promoter
                     /note="promoter for bacteriophage T7 RNA polymerase"
     regulatory      1598..1607
                     /regulatory_class="other"
                     /note="vertebrate consensus sequence for strong initiation
                     of translation (Kozak, 1987)"
     CDS             1607..1630
                     /codon_start=1
                     /product="FLAG(R) epitope tag, followed by an enterokinase
                     cleavage site"
                     /label=FLAG
                     /translation="DYKDDDDK"
     CDS             1643..1669
                     /codon_start=1
                     /product="HA (human influenza hemagglutinin) epitope tag"
                     /label=HA
                     /translation="YPYDVPDYA"
     CDS             6058..6099
                     /codon_start=1
                     /product="epitope tag from simian virus 5"
                     /label=V5 tag
                     /translation="GKPIPNPLLGLDST"
     CDS             6109..6126
                     /codon_start=1
                     /product="6xHis affinity tag"
                     /label=6xHis
                     /translation="HHHHHH"
     primer_bind     complement(6149..6166)
                     /label=BGH-rev
                     /note="Bovine growth hormone terminator, reverse primer.
                     Also called BGH reverse"
     polyA_signal    6155..6379
                     /label=bGH poly(A) signal
                     /note="bovine growth hormone polyadenylation signal"
     rep_origin      6425..6853
                     /direction=RIGHT
                     /label=f1 ori
                     /note="f1 bacteriophage origin of replication; arrow
                     indicates direction of (+) strand synthesis"
     primer_bind     complement(6512..6531)
                     /label=F1ori-R
                     /note="F1 origin, reverse primer"
     primer_bind     6722..6743
                     /label=F1ori-F
                     /note="F1 origin, forward primer"
     primer_bind     complement(6862..6882)
                     /label=pBABE 3'
                     /note="SV40 enhancer, reverse primer for pBABE vectors"
     promoter        6867..7196
                     /label=SV40 promoter
                     /note="SV40 enhancer and early promoter"
     rep_origin      7047..7182
                     /label=SV40 ori
                     /note="SV40 origin of replication"
     primer_bind     7109..7128
                     /label=SV40pro-F
                     /note="SV40 promoter/origin, forward primer"
     CDS             7263..8057
                     /codon_start=1
                     /gene="aph(3')-II (or nptII)"
                     /product="aminoglycoside phosphotransferase from Tn5"
                     /label=NeoR/KanR
                     /note="confers resistance to neomycin, kanamycin, and G418
                     (Geneticin(R))"
                     /translation="MIEQDGLHAGSPAAWVERLFGYDWAQQTIGCSDAAVFRLSAQGRP
                     VLFVKTDLSGALNELQDEAARLSWLATTGVPCAAVLDVVTEAGRDWLLLGEVPGQDLLS
                     SHLAPAEKVSIMADAMRRLHTLDPATCPFDHQAKHRIERARTRMEAGLVDQDDLDEEHQ
                     GLAPAELFARLKARMPDGEDLVVTHGDACLPNIMVENGRFSGFIDCGRLGVADRYQDIA
                     LATRDIAEELGGEWADRFLVLYGIAAPDSQRIAFYRLLDEFF"
     primer_bind     complement(7317..7336)
                     /label=Neo-R
                     /note="Neomycin resistance gene, reverse primer"
     primer_bind     7927..7946
                     /label=Neo-F
                     /note="Neomycin resistance gene, forward primer"
     polyA_signal    8233..8354
                     /label=SV40 poly(A) signal
                     /note="SV40 polyadenylation signal"
     primer_bind     complement(8270..8289)
                     /label=SV40pA-R
                     /note="SV40 polyA, reverse primer"
     primer_bind     8324..8343
                     /label=EBV-rev
                     /note="SV40 polyA terminator, reverse primer"
     primer_bind     complement(8403..8419)
                     /label=M13 rev
                     /note="common sequencing primer, one of multiple similar
                     variants"
     primer_bind     complement(8403..8419)
                     /label=M13 Reverse
                     /note="In lacZ gene. Also called M13-rev"
     primer_bind     complement(8416..8438)
                     /label=M13/pUC Reverse
                     /note="In lacZ gene"
     protein_bind    8427..8443
                     /label=lac operator
                     /bound_moiety="lac repressor encoded by lacI"
                     /note="The lac repressor binds to the lac operator to
                     inhibit transcription in E. coli. This inhibition can be
                     relieved by adding lactose or
                     isopropyl-beta-D-thiogalactopyranoside (IPTG)."
     promoter        complement(8451..8481)
                     /label=lac promoter
                     /note="promoter for the E. coli lac operon"
     protein_bind    8496..8517
                     /label=CAP binding site
                     /bound_moiety="E. coli catabolite activator protein"
                     /note="CAP binding activates transcription in the presence
                     of cAMP."
     primer_bind     complement(8634..8651)
                     /label=L4440
                     /note="L4440 vector, forward primer"
     rep_origin      complement(8794..9382)
                     /direction=LEFT
                     /label=ori
                     /note="high-copy-number ColE1/pMB1/pBR322/pUC origin of
                     replication"
     primer_bind     complement(8874..8893)
                     /label=pBR322ori-F
                     /note="pBR322 origin, forward primer"
     CDS             complement(9553..10413)
                     /codon_start=1
                     /gene="bla"
                     /product="beta-lactamase"
                     /label=AmpR
                     /note="confers resistance to ampicillin, carbenicillin, and
                     related antibiotics"
                     /translation="MSIQHFRVALIPFFAAFCLPVFAHPETLVKVKDAEDQLGARVGYI
                     ELDLNSGKILESFRPEERFPMMSTFKVLLCGAVLSRIDAGQEQLGRRIHYSQNDLVEYS
                     PVTEKHLTDGMTVRELCSAAITMSDNTAANLLLTTIGGPKELTAFLHNMGDHVTRLDRW
                     EPELNEAIPNDERDTTMPVAMATTLRKLLTGELLTLASRQQLIDWMEADKVAGPLLRSA
                     LPAGWFIADKSGAGERGSRGIIAALGPDGKPSRIVVIYTTGSQATMDERNRQIAEIGAS
                     LIKHW"
     primer_bind     10176..10195
                     /label=Amp-R
                     /note="Ampicillin resistance gene, reverse primer"
     promoter        complement(10414..10518)
                     /gene="bla"
                     /label=AmpR promoter
ORIGIN
        1 cgacggatcg ggagatctcc cgatccccta tggtgcactc tcagtacaat ctgctctgat
       61 gccgcatagt taagccagta tctgctccct gcttgtgtgt tggaggtcgc tgagtagtgc
      121 gcgagcaaaa tttaagctac aacaagacaa ggcttgaccg acaattgcat gaagaatctg
      181 cttagggtta ggcgttttgc gctgcttcgc gatgtacggg ccagatatac gcgttgacat
      241 tgattattga ctaggctttt gcaaaaagct ttgcaaagat ggataaagtt ttaaacagag
      301 aggaatcttt gcagctaatg gaccttctag gtcttgaaag gagtgggaat tggctccggt
      361 gcccgtcagt gggcagagcg cacatcgccc acagtccccg agaagttggg gggaggggtc
      421 ggcaattgaa ccggtgccta gagaaggtgg cgcggggtaa actgggaaag tgatgtcgtg
      481 tactggctcc gcctttttcc cgagggtggg ggagaaccgt atataagtgc agtagtcgcc
      541 gtgaacgttc tttttcgcaa cgggtttgcc gccagaacac aggtaagtgc cgtgtgtggt
      601 tcccgcgggc ctggcctctt tacgggttat ggcccttgcg tgccttgaat tacttccacc
      661 tggctgcagt acgtgattct tgatcccgag cttcgggttg gaagtgggtg ggagagttcg
      721 aggccttgcg cttaaggagc cccttcgcct cgtgcttgag ttgaggcctg gcctgggcgc
      781 tggggccgcc gcgtgcgaat ctggtggcac cttcgcgcct gtctcgctgc tttcgataag
      841 tctctagcca tttaaaattt ttgatgacct gctgcgacgc tttttttctg gcaagatagt
      901 cttgtaaatg cgggccaaga tctgcacact ggtatttcgg tttttggggc cgcgggcggc
      961 gacggggccc gtgcgtccca gcgcacatgt tcggcgaggc ggggcctgcg agcgcggcca
     1021 ccgagaatcg gacgggggta gtctcaagct ggccggcctg ctctggtgcc tggcctcgcg
     1081 ccgccgtgta tcgccccgcc ctgggcggca aggctggccc ggtcggcacc agttgcgtga
     1141 gcggaaagat ggccgcttcc cggccctgct gcagggagct caaaatggag gacgcggcgc
     1201 tcgggagagc gggcgggtga gtcacccaca caaaggaaaa gggcctttcc gtcctcagcc
     1261 gtcgcttcat gtgactccac ggagtaccgg gcgccgtcca ggcacctcga ttagttctcg
     1321 agcttttgga gtacgtcgtc tttaggttgg ggggaggggt tttatgcgat ggagtttccc
     1381 cacactgagt gggtggagac tgaagttagg ccagcttggc acttgatgta attctccttg
     1441 gaatttgccc tttttgagtt tggatcttgg ttcattctca agcctcagac agtggttcaa
     1501 agtttttttc ttccatttca ggtgtcgtga ggaattagct tggtactaat acgactcact
     1561 atagggagac ccaagctggc taggtaagct tggtaccgcc accatggact acaaggacga
     1621 cgatgacaag ctcgatggag gataccccta cgacgtgccc gactacgccg gaggactcga
     1681 ctctcgatcc cgccatgcaa ggccttccag attagtcagg aaggaagatg taaacaaaaa
     1741 aaagaaaaac agccaactac gaaagacaac caagggagcc aacaaaaatg tggcatcagt
     1801 caagacttta agccctggaa aattaaagca attaattcaa gaaagagatg ttaagaaaaa
     1861 aacagaacct aaaccacccg tgccagtcag aagccttctg acaagagctg gagcagcacg
     1921 catgaatttg gataggactg aggttctttt tcagaaccca gagtccttaa cctgcaatgg
     1981 gtttacaatg gcgctacgaa gcacctctct tagcaggcga ctctcccaac ccccactggt
     2041 cgtagccaaa tccaaaaagg ttccactttc taagggttta gaaaagcaac atgattgtga
     2101 ttataagata ctccctgctt tgggagtaaa gcactcagaa aatgattcgg ttccaatgca
     2161 agacacccaa gtccttcctg atatagagac tctaattggt gtacaaaatc cctctttact
     2221 taaaggtaag agccaagaga caactcagtt ttggtcccaa agagttgagg attccaagat
     2281 caatatccct acccacagtg gccctgcagc tgagatcctt cctgggccac tggaagggac
     2341 acgctgtggt gaaggactat tctctgaaga gacattgaat gataccagtg gttccccaaa
     2401 aatgtttgct caggacacag tgtgtgctcc ttttccccaa agagcaaccc ccaaagttac
     2461 ctctcaagga aaccccagca ttcagttaga agagttgggt tcacgagtag aatctcttaa
     2521 gttatctgat tcttacctgg atcccattaa aagtgaacat gattgctacc ccacctccag
     2581 tcttaataag gttatacctg acttgaacct tagaaactgc ttggctcttg gtgggtctac
     2641 gtctcctacc tctgtaataa aattcctctt ggcaggctca aaacaagcga cccttggtgc
     2701 taaaccagat catcaagagg ccttcgaagc tactgcaaat caacaggaag tttctgatac
     2761 cacctctttc ctaggacagg cctttggtgc tatcccacat caatgggaac ttcctggtgc
     2821 tgacccagtt catggtgagg ccctgggtga gaccccagat ctaccagaga ttcctggtgc
     2881 tattccagtc caaggagagg tctttggtac tattttagac caacaagaaa ctcttggtat
     2941 gagtgggagt gttgtcccag acttgcctgt cttccttcct gttcctccaa atccaattgc
     3001 tacctttaat gctccttcca aatggcctga gccccaaagc actgtctcat atggacttgc
     3061 agtccagggt gctatacaga ttttgccttt gggctcagga cacactcctc aatcatcatc
     3121 aaactcagag aaaaattcat tacctccagt aatggctata agcaatgtag aaaatgagaa
     3181 gcaggttcat ataagcttcc tgccagctaa cactcagggg ttcccattag cccctgagag
     3241 aggactcttc catgcttcac tgggtatagc ccaactctct caggctggtc ctagcaaatc
     3301 agacagaggg agctcccagg tcagtgtaac cagcacagtt catgttgtca acaccacagt
     3361 ggtgactatg ccagtgccaa tggtcagtac ctcctcttct tcctatacca ctttgctacc
     3421 gactttggaa aagaagaaaa gaaagcgatg tggggtctgt gaaccctgcc agcagaagac
     3481 caactgtggt gaatgcactt actgcaagaa cagaaagaac agccatcaga tctgtaagaa
     3541 aagaaaatgt gaggagctga aaaagaaacc atctgttgtt gtgcctctgg aggttataaa
     3601 ggaaaacaag aggccccaga gggaaaagaa gcccaaagtt ttaaaggcag attttgacaa
     3661 caaaccagta aatggcccca agtcagaatc catggactac agtagatgtg gtcatgggga
     3721 agaacaaaaa ttggaattga acccacatac tgttgaaaat gtaactaaaa atgaagacag
     3781 catgacaggc atcgaggtgg agaagtggac acaaaacaag aaatcacagt taactgatca
     3841 cgtgaaagga gattttagtg ctaatgtccc agaagctgaa aaatcgaaaa actctgaagt
     3901 tgacaagaaa cgaaccaaat ctccaaaatt gtttgtacaa accgtaagaa atggcattaa
     3961 acatgtacac tgtttaccag ctgaaacaaa tgtttcattt aaaaaattca atattgaaga
     4021 attcggcaag acattggaaa acaattctta taaattccta aaagacactg caaaccataa
     4081 aaacgctatg agctctgttg ctactgatat gagttgtgat catctcaagg ggagaagtaa
     4141 cgttttagta ttccagcagc ctggctttaa ctgcagttcc attccacatt cttcacactc
     4201 catcataaat catcatgcta gtatacacaa tgaaggtgat caaccaaaaa ctcctgagaa
     4261 tataccaagt aaagaaccaa aagatggatc tcccgttcaa ccaagtctct tatcgttaat
     4321 gaaagatagg agattaacat tggagcaagt ggtagccata gaggccctga ctcaactctc
     4381 agaagcccca tcagagaatt cctccccatc aaagtcagag aaggatgagg aatcagagca
     4441 gagaacagcc agtttgctta atagctgcaa agctatcctc tacactgtaa gaaaagacct
     4501 ccaagaccca aacttacagg gagagccacc aaaacttaat cactgtccat ctttggaaaa
     4561 acaaagttca tgcaacacgg tggttttcaa tgggcaaact actacccttt ccaactcaca
     4621 tatcaactca gctactaacc aagcatccac aaagtcacat gaatattcaa aagtcacaaa
     4681 ttcattatct ctttttatac caaaatcaaa ttcatccaag attgacacca ataaaagtat
     4741 tgctcaaggg ataattactc ttgacaattg ttccaatgat ttgcatcagt tgccaccaag
     4801 aaataatgaa gtggagtatt gcaaccagtt actggacagc agcaaaaaat tggactcaga
     4861 tgatctatca tgtcaggatg caacccatac ccaaattgag gaagatgttg caacacagtt
     4921 gacacaactt gcttcgataa ttaagatcaa ttatataaaa ccagaggaca aaaaagttga
     4981 aagtacacca acaagccttg tcacatgtaa tgtacagcaa aaatacaatc aggagaaggg
     5041 cacaatgcaa cagaaaccac cttcaagtgt acacaataat catggttcat cattaacaaa
     5101 acaaaagaac ccaacccaga aaaagacaaa atccacccca tcaagagatc ggcggaaaaa
     5161 gaagcccaca gttgtaagtt atcaagaaaa tgatcggcag aagtgggaaa agttgtccta
     5221 tatgtatggc acaatatgcg acatttggat agcatcgaaa tttcaaaatt ttgggcaatt
     5281 ttgtccacat gattttccta ctgtatttgg gaaaatttct tcctcgacca aaatatggaa
     5341 accactggct caaacgaggt ccattatgca acccaaaaca gtatttccac cactcactca
     5401 gataaaatta cagagatatc ctgaatcagc agaggaaaag gtgaaggttg aaccattgga
     5461 ttcactcagc ttatttcatc ttaaaacgga atccaacggg aaggcattca ctgataaagc
     5521 ttataattct caggtacagt taacggtgaa tgccaatcag aaagcccatc ctttgaccca
     5581 gccctcctct ccacctaacc agtgtgctaa cgtgatggca ggcgatgacc aaatacggtt
     5641 tcagcaggtt gttaaggagc aactcatgca tcagagactg ccaacattgc ctggtatctc
     5701 tcatgaaaca cccttaccgg agtcagcact aactctcagg aatgtaaatg tagtgtgttc
     5761 aggtggaatt acagtggttt ctaccaaaag tgaagaggaa gtctgttcat ccagttttgg
     5821 aacatcagaa ttttccacag tggacagtgc acagaaaaat tttaatgatt atgccatgaa
     5881 cttctttact aaccctacaa aaaacctagt gtctattaat taaatgaatt gaaccaaatt
     5941 ccttctcata aagcattaac attaacccat gacaatgttg tcaccgtgtc cccttatgct
     6001 ctcacacacg ttgcggggcc ctataaccat tgggtctgat ctagagggcc cttcgaaggt
     6061 aagcctatcc ctaaccctct cctcggtctc gattctacgc gtaccggtca tcatcaccat
     6121 caccattgag tttaaacccg ctgatcagcc tcgactgtgc cttctagttg ccagccatct
     6181 gttgtttgcc cctcccccgt gccttccttg accctggaag gtgccactcc cactgtcctt
     6241 tcctaataaa atgaggaaat tgcatcgcat tgtctgagta ggtgtcattc tattctgggg
     6301 ggtggggtgg ggcaggacag caagggggag gattgggaag acaatagcag gcatgctggg
     6361 gatgcggtgg gctctatggc ttctgaggcg gaaagaacca gctggggctc tagggggtat
     6421 ccccnnnnnn nnnnnnnnnn nnnnnnnnnn nnnnnnnnnn nnnnnnnnnn nnnnnnnnnn
     6481 nnnnnnnnnn nnnnnnnnnn nnnnnnnnnn nnnnnnnnnn nnnnnnnnnn nnnnnnnnnn
     6541 nnnnnnnncn nnnnnnnnnn nnnnnnnnnn nnnnnnnnnn nnnnnnnnnn nnnnnnnnnn
     6601 nnnnnnnnnn nnnnnnnnnn nnnnnnnnnn nnnnnnnnnn annnnnnnnn nnnnnnnnnn
     6661 nnnnnnnnnn nnnnnnnnnn nnnnnnnnnn cctttgacgt tggagtccac gttctttaat
     6721 agtggactct tgttccaaac tggaacaaca ctcaacccta tctcggtcta ttcttttgat
     6781 ttataaggga ttttgccgat ttcggcctat tggttaaaaa atgagctgat ttaacaaaaa
     6841 tttaacgcga attaattctg tggaatgtgt gtcagttagg gtgtggaaag tccccaggct
     6901 ccccagcagg cagaagtatg caaagcatgc atctcaatta gtcagcaacc aggtgtggaa
     6961 agtccccagg ctccccagca ggcagaagta tgcaaagcat gcatctcaat tagtcagcaa
     7021 ccatagtccc gcccctaact ccgcccatcc cgcccctaac tccgcccagt tccgcccatt
     7081 ctccgcccca tggctgacta atttttttta tttatgcaga ggccgaggcc gcctctgcct
     7141 ctgagctatt ccagaagtag tgaggaggct tttttggagg cctaggcttt tgcaaaaagc
     7201 tcccgggagc ttgtatatcc attttcggat ctgatcaaga gacaggatga ggatcgtttc
     7261 gcatgattga acaagatgga ttgcacgcag gttctccggc cgcttgggtg gagaggctat
     7321 tcggctatga ctgggcacaa cagacaatcg gctgctctga tgccgccgtg ttccggctgt
     7381 cagcgcaggg gcgcccggtt ctttttgtca agaccgacct gtccggtgcc ctgaatgaac
     7441 tgcaggacga ggcagcgcgg ctatcgtggc tggccacgac gggcgttcct tgcgcagctg
     7501 tgctcgacgt tgtcactgaa gcgggaaggg actggctgct attgggcgaa gtgccggggc
     7561 aggatctcct gtcatctcac cttgctcctg ccgagaaagt atccatcatg gctgatgcaa
     7621 tgcggcggct gcatacgctt gatccggcta cctgcccatt cgaccaccaa gcgaaacatc
     7681 gcatcgagcg agcacgtact cggatggaag ccggtcttgt cgatcaggat gatctggacg
     7741 aagagcatca ggggctcgcg ccagccgaac tgttcgccag gctcaaggcg cgcatgcccg
     7801 acggcgagga tctcgtcgtg acccatggcg atgcctgctt gccgaatatc atggtggaaa
     7861 atggccgctt ttctggattc atcgactgtg gccggctggg tgtggcggac cgctatcagg
     7921 acatagcgtt ggctacccgt gatattgctg aagagcttgg cggcgaatgg gctgaccgct
     7981 tcctcgtgct ttacggtatc gccgctcccg attcgcagcg catcgccttc tatcgccttc
     8041 ttgacgagtt cttctgagcg ggactctggg gttcgcgaaa tgaccgacca agcgacgccc
     8101 aacctgccat cacgagattt cgattccacc gccgccttct atgaaaggtt gggcttcgga
     8161 atcgttttcc gggacgccgg ctggatgatc ctccagcgcg gggatctcat gctggagttc
     8221 ttcgcccacc ccaacttgtt tattgcagct tataatggtt acaaataaag caatagcatc
     8281 acaaatttca caaataaagc atttttttca ctgcattcta gttgtggttt gtccaaactc
     8341 atcaatgtat cttatcatgt ctgtataccg tcgacctcta gctagagctt ggcgtaatca
     8401 tggtcatagc tgtttcctgt gtgaaattgt tatccgctca caattccaca caacatacga
     8461 gccggaagca taaagtgtaa agcctggggt gcctaatgag tgagctaact cacattaatt
     8521 gcgttgcgct cactgcccgc tttccagtcg ggaaacctgt cgtgccagct gcattaatga
     8581 atcggccaac gcgcggggag aggcggtttg cgtattgggc gctcttccgc ttcctcgctc
     8641 actgactcgc tgcgctcggt cgttcggctg cggcgagcgg tatcagctca ctcaaaggcg
     8701 gtaatacggt tatccacaga atcaggggat aacgcaggaa agaacatgtg agcaaaaggc
     8761 caggaaccgt aaaaaggccg cgttgctggc gtttttccat aggctccgcc cccctgacga
     8821 gcatcacaaa aatcgacgct caagtcagag gtggcgaaac ccgacaggac tataaagata
     8881 ccaggcgttt ccccctggaa gctccctcgt gcgctctcct gttccgaccc tgccgcttac
     8941 cggatacctg tccgcctttc tcccttcggg aagcgtggcg ctttctcata gctcacgctg
     9001 taggtatctc agttcggtgt aggtcgttcg ctccaagctg ggctgtgtgc acgaaccccc
     9061 cgttcagccc gaccgctgcg ccttatccgg taactatcgt cttgagtcca acccggtaag
     9121 acacgactta tcgccactgg cagcagccac tggtaacagg attagcagag cgaggtatgt
     9181 aggcggtgct acagagttct tgaagtggtg gcctaactac ggctacacta gaagaacagt
     9241 atttggtatc tgcgctctgc tgaagccagt taccttcgga aaaagagttg gtagctcttg
     9301 atccggcaaa caaaccaccg ctggtagcgg tggttttttt gtttgcaagc agcagattac
     9361 gcgcagaaaa aaaggatctc aagaagatcc tttgatcttt tctacggggt ctgacgctca
     9421 gtggaacgaa aactcacgtt aagggatttt ggtcatgaga ttatcaaaaa ggatcttcac
     9481 ctagatcctt ttaaattaaa aatgaagttt taaatcaatc taaagtatat atgagtaaac
     9541 ttggtctgac agttaccaat gcttaatcag tgaggcacct atctcagcga tctgtctatt
     9601 tcgttcatcc atagttgcct gactccccgt cgtgtagata actacgatac gggagggctt
     9661 accatctggc cccagtgctg caatgatacc gcgagaccca cgctcaccgg ctccagattt
     9721 atcagcaata aaccagccag ccggaagggc cgagcgcaga agtggtcctg caactttatc
     9781 cgcctccatc cagtctatta attgttgccg ggaagctaga gtaagtagtt cgccagttaa
     9841 tagtttgcgc aacgttgttg ccattgctac aggcatcgtg gtgtcacgct cgtcgtttgg
     9901 tatggcttca ttcagctccg gttcccaacg atcaaggcga gttacatgat cccccatgtt
     9961 gtgcaaaaaa gcggttagct ccttcggtcc tccgatcgtt gtcagaagta agttggccgc
    10021 agtgttatca ctcatggtta tggcagcact gcataattct cttactgtca tgccatccgt
    10081 aagatgcttt tctgtgactg gtgagtactc aaccaagtca ttctgagaat agtgtatgcg
    10141 gcgaccgagt tgctcttgcc cggcgtcaat acgggataat accgcgccac atagcagaac
    10201 tttaaaagtg ctcatcattg gaaaacgttc ttcggggcga aaactctcaa ggatcttacc
    10261 gctgttgaga tccagttcga tgtaacccac tcgtgcaccc aactgatctt cagcatcttt
    10321 tactttcacc agcgtttctg ggtgagcaaa aacaggaagg caaaatgccg caaaaaaggg
    10381 aataagggcg acacggaaat gttgaatact catactcttc ctttttcaat attattgaag
    10441 catttatcag ggttattgtc tcatgagcgg atacatattt gaatgtattt agaaaaataa
    10501 acaaataggg gttccgcgca catttccccg aaaagtgcca cctgacgt
//
